Addgene plasmid #110540: pTarKO
Purpose: (Empty Backbone) one-step modification of chromosomal locous using targocil/tarO gene in Staphylococcus aureus
Depositing lab: Suzanne Walker. Depositing organization: Harvard Medical School. Publication: Antibiotic Combinations That Enable One-Step, Targeted Mutagenesis of Chromosomal Genes. Lee W, Do T, Zhang G, Kahne D, Meredith TC, Walker S. ACS Infect Dis. 2018 Mar 23. doi: 10.1021/acsinfecdis.8b00017. PubMed 29534563.
Backbone
  Vector backbone: pTarKO
  Backbone manufacturer: 4951
  Vector type: Synthetic Biology ; targeting vector for locus of staphylococcus aureus geneome
  Selectable markers: chloramphenicol for staphylococcus aureus
Growth in bacteria
  Bacterial resistance: Ampicillin, 100 μg/mL
  Growth temperature: 37°C
  Growth strain: DH5alpha
  Copy number: Unknown
Gene/Insert
  Cloning method: Restriction Enzyme
Terms and licenses: Academic/Nonprofit Terms; Industry Terms: Not Available to Industry
How to cite: pTarKO was a gift from Suzanne Walker (Addgene plasmid # 110540 ; http://n2t.net/addgene:110540 ; RRID:Addgene_110540)
