[The description below was written by a language model from this plasmid's Addgene catalogue record and pLannotate feature annotations shown in this document.]
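Description:
pTarKO is an empty targeting backbone of roughly 4.9 kb, designed for one-step modification of chromosomal loci in Staphylococcus aureus using a selection scheme based on targocil and the tarO gene. It is built and propagated in E. coli, where a high-copy ColE1/pUC-type origin drives replication and a β-lactamase gene under its own promoter confers ampicillin resistance. For selection in S. aureus it carries a staphylococcal cat gene encoding chloramphenicol acetyltransferase. The annotation detects only a short fragment of a staphylococcal cop replication-control sequence and no complete Gram-positive replicon. This would fit a plasmid that must integrate into the chromosome to be maintained in S. aureus, although the record does not say so explicitly.

Homology arms or other targeting sequences are inserted by restriction cloning. A pUC18/19-type multiple cloning site is present next to the lac promoter, lac operator and CAP binding site. The short fragments of lacI, rop and the pBR322 bom region appear to be remnants of the parental cloning vectors rather than functional parts. About the first 1.2 kb of the sequence has no annotated features. The catalogue entry names tarO as part of the system, but the feature table does not identify a tarO cassette, so it cannot be determined from the record whether that region encodes it.

In general terms, targocil inhibits a late step of wall teichoic acid synthesis, and its toxicity depends on TarO, which catalyses the first step of the pathway. That dependence gives a basis for antibiotic-driven selection of the desired recombinants. The associated publication title describes antibiotic combinations that enable one-step targeted mutagenesis of chromosomal genes, which is the plasmid's intended use.
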