Features (pLannotate 1.2.2; 13 found; start..end, strand, type, name):
   1272..1328    +  misc_feature   MCS: pUC18/19 multiple cloning site
   1365..1381    -  protein_bind   lac operator: The lac repressor binds to the lac operator to inhibit transcription in E. coli. This inhibition can be relieved by adding lactose or isopropyl-β-D-thiogalactopyranoside (IPTG). lac repressor encoded by lacI
   1389..1419    -  promoter       lac promoter: promoter for the E. coli lac operon
   1434..1455    -  protein_bind   CAP binding site: CAP binding activates transcription in the presence of cAMP. E. coli catabolite activator protein
   1468..1560    -  CDS            lacI (fragment): lac repressor; lacI; The lac repressor binds to the lac operator to inhibit transcription in E. coli. This inhibition can be relieved by adding lactose or isopropyl-β-D-thiogalactopyranoside (IPTG).
   1743..2331    -  rep_origin     ori: high-copy-number ColE1/pMB1/pBR322/pUC origin of replication
   2502..3362    -  CDS            AmpR: β-lactamase; bla; confers resistance to ampicillin, carbenicillin, and related antibiotics
   3363..3467    -  promoter       AmpR promoter: bla
   3562..3597    +  CDS            rop (fragment): Rop protein, which maintains plasmids at low copy number; rop
   3699..3751    +  misc_feature   bom (fragment): basis of mobility region from pBR322
   3750..3854    +  CDS            cop (fragment): COP1_STAAU - Protein predicted: Swiss-Prot protein existence level 4. Putative control of replication message. From Staphylococcus aureus.
   4039..4686    +  CDS            cat: CAT1_STAAU - Experimental evidence at transcript level: Swiss-Prot protein existence level 2. This enzyme is an effector of chloramphenicol resistance in bacteria. From Staphylococcus aureus.
   4783..4836    +  misc_feature   bom (fragment): basis of mobility region from pBR322
>Addgene plasmid #110540 | pTarKO | addgene full sequence | sequence record 211369 | Addgene NGS Result
TAAAATGTTGCCTTAAATGATATGATGAAAAAATGAATAATAGGCGATATATAAGAAATGAATCGTATAG
TTGTAAATATGATATCATTGATTGAACGAATTAATTTATAATAAAGCTATAAGATATACGTAGAAAATAG
ATATATCATTCTATAAAGACAATATTAAATAAATATAACGTTAAAAACAATTAATATCGATGAAGGTGAA
TAAATGGTTACATTATTACTAGTTGCAGTAACAATGATTGTCAGTTTGACGATAACACCAATTGTTATTG
CAATATCGAAAAGATTAAATTTAGTTGATAAACCAAATTTTAGAAAAGTACACACTAAACCTATTTCAGT
TATGGGTGGTACAGTGATTCTCTTTTCATTTTTAATAGGTATTTGGATTGGTCATCCTATTGAAACAGAA
ATCAAACCACTTATTATTGGTGCGATTATTATGTACGTACTTGGGCTTGTAGATGATATCTACGATTTGA
AACCGTATATAAAATTGGCTGGTCAAATTGCCGCTGCCTTAGTAGTTGCTTTTTATGGTGTGACTATTGA
TTTTATTTCGTTGCCAATGGGTACAACGATTCATTTTGGATTTCTTAGTATTCCAATTACTGTGATTTGG
ATTGTTGCTATTACAAATGCAATTAACTTAATTGATGGACTCGATGGTTTGGCGTCGGGTGTTTCTGCAA
TCGGACTCATTACAATAGGGTTCATTGCAATTTTACAAGCTAATATTTTCATAACGATGATTTGTTGTGT
TTTATTAGGCTCTTTAATTGGGTTTTTATTTTACAATTTCCATCCTGCCAAAATATTTTTAGGTGATAGT
GGGGCTTTAATGATTGGATTTATCATCGGATTCCTTTCTTTACTCGGATTCAAAAATATTACAATTATTG
CATTGTTCTTCCCAATTGTTATCTTAGCAGTTCCATTCATTGATACTTTGTTCGCAATGATTCGACGTGT
GAAAAAAGGGCAGCATATAATGCAAGCTGATAAATCGCATTTGCATCATAAACTATTAGCTTTAGGCTAC
ACACATAGACAAACAGTATTATTAATCTATTCAATCTCTATTTTATTTAGTCTTTCGAGCATTATTTTGT
ATGTATCGCCACCATTAGGTGTTGTATTAATGTTTGTATTAATCATATTTAGTATTGAATTAATTGTTGA
ATTTACAGGATTAATAGATAACAACTACCGACCAATATTAAATTTAATTAGTCGTAAGTCATCTCATAAA
GAGGAATAGGGGAATTCGAGCTCGGTACCCGGGGATCCTCTAGAGTCGACCTGCAGGCATGCAAGCTTGG
CGTAATCATGGTCATAGCTGTTTCCTGTGTGAAATTGTTATCCGCTCACAATTCCACACAACATACGAGC
CGGAAGCATAAAGTGTAAAGCCTGGGGTGCCTAATGAGTGAGCTAACTCACATTAATTGCGTTGCGCTCA
CTGCCCGCTTTCCAGTCGGGAAACCTGTCGTGCCAGCTGCATTAATGAATCGGCCAACGCGCGGGGAGAG
GCGGTTTGCGTATTGGGCGCTCTTCCGCTTCCTCGCTCACTGACTCGCTGCGCTCGGTCGTTCGGCTGCG
GCGAGCGGTATCAGCTCACTCAAAGGCGGTAATACGGTTATCCACAGAATCAGGGGATAACGCAGGAAAG
AACATGTGAGCAAAAGGCCAGCAAAAGGCCAGGAACCGTAAAAAGGCCGCGTTGCTGGCGTTTTTCCATA
GGCTCCGCCCCCCTGACGAGCATCACAAAAATCGACGCTCAAGTCAGAGGTGGCGAAACCCGACAGGACT
ATAAAGATACCAGGCGTTTCCCCCTGGAAGCTCCCTCGTGCGCTCTCCTGTTCCGACCCTGCCGCTTACC
GGATACCTGTCCGCCTTTCTCCCTTCGGGAAGCGTGGCGCTTTCTCATAGCTCACGCTGTAGGTATCTCA
GTTCGGTGTAGGTCGTTCGCTCCAAGCTGGGCTGTGTGCACGAACCCCCCGTTCAGCCCGACCGCTGCGC
CTTATCCGGTAACTATCGTCTTGAGTCCAACCCGGTAAGACACGACTTATCGCCACTGGCAGCAGCCACT
GGTAACAGGATTAGCAGAGCGAGGTATGTAGGCGGTGCTACAGAGTTCTTGAAGTGGTGGCCTAACTACG
GCTACACTAGAAGAACAGTATTTGGTATCTGCGCTCTGCTGAAGCCAGTTACCTTCGGAAAAAGAGTTGG
TAGCTCTTGATCCGGCAAACAAACCACCGCTGGTAGCGGTGGTTTTTTTGTTTGCAAGCAGCAGATTACG
CGCAGAAAAAAAGGATCTCAAGAAGATCCTTTGATCTTTTCTACGGGGTCTGACGCTCAGTGGAACGAAA
ACTCACGTTAAGGGATTTTGGTCATGAGATTATCAAAAAGGATCTTCACCTAGATCCTTTTAAATTAAAA
ATGAAGTTTTAAATCAATCTAAAGTATATATGAGTAAACTTGGTCTGACAGTTACCAATGCTTAATCAGT
GAGGCACCTATCTCAGCGATCTGTCTATTTCGTTCATCCATAGTTGCCTGACTCCCCGTCGTGTAGATAA
CTACGATACGGGAGGGCTTACCATCTGGCCCCAGTGCTGCAATGATACCGCGAGACCCACGCTCACCGGC
TCCAGATTTATCAGCAATAAACCAGCCAGCCGGAAGGGCCGAGCGCAGAAGTGGTCCTGCAACTTTATCC
GCCTCCATCCAGTCTATTAATTGTTGCCGGGAAGCTAGAGTAAGTAGTTCGCCAGTTAATAGTTTGCGCA
ACGTTGTTGCCATTGCTACAGGCATCGTGGTGTCACGCTCGTCGTTTGGTATGGCTTCATTCAGCTCCGG
TTCCCAACGATCAAGGCGAGTTACATGATCCCCCATGTTGTGCAAAAAAGCGGTTAGCTCCTTCGGTCCT
CCGATCGTTGTCAGAAGTAAGTTGGCCGCAGTGTTATCACTCATGGTTATGGCAGCACTGCATAATTCTC
TTACTGTCATGCCATCCGTAAGATGCTTTTCTGTGACTGGTGAGTACTCAACCAAGTCATTCTGAGAATA
GTGTATGCGGCGACCGAGTTGCTCTTGCCCGGCGTCAATACGGGATAATACCGCGCCACATAGCAGAACT
TTAAAAGTGCTCATCATTGGAAAACGTTCTTCGGGGCGAAAACTCTCAAGGATCTTACCGCTGTTGAGAT
CCAGTTCGATGTAACCCACTCGTGCACCCAACTGATCTTCAGCATCTTTTACTTTCACCAGCGTTTCTGG
GTGAGCAAAAACAGGAAGGCAAAATGCCGCAAAAAAGGGAATAAGGGCGACACGGAAATGTTGAATACTC
ATACTCTTCCTTTTTCAATATTATTGAAGCATTTATCAGGGTTATTGTCTCATGAGCGGATACATATTTG
AATGTATTTAGAAAAATAAACAAATAGGGGTTCCGCGCACATTTCCCCGAAAAGTGCCACCTGACGTCTA
AGAAACCATTATTATCATGACATTAACCTATAAAAATAGGCGTATCACGAGGCCCTTTCGTCTCGCGCGT
TTCGGTGATGACGGTGAAAACCTCTGACACATGCAGCTCCCGGAGACGGTCACAGCTTGTCTGTAAGCGG
ATGCCGGGAGCAGACAAGCCCGTCAGGGCGCGTCAGCGGGTGTTGGCGGGTGTCGGGGCTGGCTTAACTA
TGCGGCATCAGAGCAGATTGTACTGAGAGTGCACCATATGCCGGCAATAGTTACCCTTATTATCAAGATA
AGAAAGAAAAGGATTTTTCGCTACGCTCAAATCCTTTAAAAAAACACAAAAGACCACATTTTTTAATGTG
GTCTTTTATTCTTCAACTAAAGCACCCATTAGTTCAACAAACGAAAATTGGATAAAGTGGGATATTTTTA
AAATATATATTTATGTTACAGTAATATTGACTTTTAAAAAAGGATTGATTCTAATGAAGAAAGCAGACAA
GTAAGCCTCCTAAATTCACTTTAGATAAAAATTTAGGAGGCATATCAAATGAACTTTAATAAAATTGATT
TAGACAATTGGAAGAGAAAAGAGATATTTAATCATTATTTGAACCAACAAACGACTTTTAGTATAACCAC
AGAAATTGATATTAGTGTTTTATACCGAAACATAAAACAAGAAGGATATAAATTTTACCCTGCATTTATT
TTCTTAGTGACAAGGGTGATAAACTCAAATACAGCTTTTAGAACTGGTTACAATAGCGACGGAGAGTTAG
GTTATTGGGATAAGTTAGAGCCACTTTATACAATTTTTGATGGTGTATCTAAAACATTCTCTGGTATTTG
GACTCCTGTAAAGAATGACTTCAAAGAGTTTTATGATTTATACCTTTCTGATGTAGAGAAATATAATGGT
TCGGGGAAATTGTTTCCCAAAACACCTATACCTGAAAATGCTTTTTCTCTTTCTATTATTCCATGGACTT
CATTTACTGGGTTTAACTTAAATATCAATAATAATAGTAATTACCTTCTACCCATTATTACAGCAGGAAA
ATTCATTAATAAAGGTAATTCAATATATTTACCGCTATCTTTACAGGTACATCATTCTGTTTGTGATGGT
TATCATGCAGGATTGTTTATGAACTCTATTCAGGAATTGTCAGATAGGCCTAATGACTGGCTTTTATAAT
ATGAGATAATGCCGACTGTACTTTTTACAGTCGGCATTATCTCATATTATAAAAGCCAGTCATACCAATA
ACTTAAGGGTAACTATTGCCGGCATATGCGGTGTGAAATACCGCACAGATGCGTAAGGAGAAAATACCGC
ATCAGGCGCCGTCTGAATCGACTCCTTTAATTGACCACTAGCTATTGTAAGTGAAAACTTACAATTTGTC
ATTAGTTTACATATAAAATTAATGTATGATATAGACTTTGATGT
